Addgene plasmid #142071: TFORF2407
Purpose: Lentiviral vector for overexpressing transcription factor ORFs with unique 24-bp barcodes. Barcodes facilitate identification of transcription factors in pooled screens.
Depositing lab: Feng Zhang. Depositing organization: Broad Institute. Publication: A transcription factor atlas of directed differentiation. Joung J, Ma S, Tay T, Geiger-Schuller KR, Kirchgatterer PC, Verdine VK, Guo B, Arias-Garcia MA, Allen WE, Singh A, Kuksenko O, Abudayyeh OO, Gootenberg JS, Fu Z, Macrae RK, Buenrostro JD, Regev A, Zhang F. Cell. 2023 Jan 5;186(1):209-229.e26. doi: 10.1016/j.cell.2022.11.026. PubMed 36608654.
Backbone
  Vector backbone: pLX_TRC317
  Backbone manufacturer: Broad Institute Genetic Perturbation Platform
  Backbone size w/o insert (bp): 8264
  Vector type: Mammalian Expression, Lentiviral
  Selectable markers: Puromycin
Growth in bacteria
  Bacterial resistance: Ampicillin, 100 μg/mL
  Growth temperature: 37°C
  Growth strain: NEB Stable
  Copy number: High Copy
Gene/Insert
  Gene/Insert name: ZNF264
  Species: H. sapiens (human)
  Insert size (bp): 1985
  Entrez Gene: ZNF264
  Promoter: EF1a
  Cloning method: Unknown
  Sequencing primers: 5′ GGGTGGAGACTGAAGTTAGGCCAG; 3′ CACATAGCGTAAAAGGAGCAACATAG
Terms and licenses: Academic/Nonprofit Terms; Industry Terms: Not Available to Industry
Depositor comments: NM_003417,ENST00000263095,ENST00000536056 . The transcription factor ORF portion of this plasmid was synthesized by Genewiz. Please test multiple small colonies in case of plasmid recombination. To make this collection available in a timely manner, a portion of this collection was not fully sequenced by Addgene. If an Addgene verified full plasmid sequence is not available, please contact us prior to placing an order to request the full sequence.
How to cite: TFORF2407 was a gift from Feng Zhang (Addgene plasmid # 142071 ; http://n2t.net/addgene:142071 ; RRID:Addgene_142071)
