[The description below was written by a language model from this plasmid's Addgene catalogue record and pLannotate feature annotations shown in this document.]
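Description:
TFORF2407 is a lentiviral mammalian expression plasmid built on the pLX_TRC317 backbone and carrying the human zinc-finger gene ZNF264 as its open reading frame. It belongs to a barcoded transcription factor ORF collection in which each clone carries a unique 24-bp barcode, so that the overexpressed factor can be identified by sequencing in pooled screens. In bacteria it is maintained through a high-copy ColE1/pUC-type origin with ampicillin resistance (β-lactamase). An f1 origin and remnants of a lac/T7/T3 cloning region are also present in the backbone. The depositor warns that the plasmid can recombine, a common concern for constructs with repeated LTRs.

The transfer cassette has a third-generation layout. An RSV promoter drives a truncated HIV-1 5' LTR, followed by the Ψ packaging signal with a gag fragment and the Rev response element, and the cassette ends in a self-inactivating ΔU3 3' LTR and an SV40 polyadenylation signal. Inside the provirus, an SV40 early promoter drives puromycin N-acetyltransferase for selecting transduced cells. A cPPT/CTS element follows, and then the EF-1α promoter drives the ZNF264 ORF. A WPRE lies downstream to enhance transcript stability and expression.

The automated annotation marks ZNF264 only as two fragments at the ends of the ORF region. This may reflect weak matching across the repetitive zinc-finger portion or the synthesized sequence, since the annotated span is consistent with the recorded insert size. The barcode is not annotated. It may lie in the short interval between the ORF and the WPRE, where a small U6-like fragment is called, but the record does not state its position. The construct is used to produce lentivirus for stable ZNF264 overexpression, for example in directed-differentiation screens.
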