Features (pLannotate 1.2.2; 32 found; start..end, strand, type, name):
      5..231     +  promoter       RSV promoter: Rous sarcoma virus enhancer/promoter
    232..412     +  LTR            5' LTR (truncated): truncated 5' long terminal repeat (LTR) from HIV-1
    459..584     +  misc_feature   HIV-1 Ψ: packaging signal of human immunodeficiency virus type 1
    568..931     +  CDS            HIV-1 gag (fragment): gag protein from human immunodeficiency virus 1; gag
   1077..1310    +  misc_feature   RRE: The Rev response element (RRE) of HIV-1 allows for Rev-dependent mRNA export from the nucleus to the cytoplasm.
   1687..1713    +  CDS            Rev (fragment): human immunodeficiency virus 1 (HIV-1) Rev protein; rev; enhances nuclear export of unspliced and incompletely spliced viral mRNAs
   1720..1743    +  promoter       SV40 promoter (fragment): SV40 early promoter
   1744..1815    +  promoter       SV40 promoter (fragment): SV40 enhancer and early promoter
   1839..1974    +  rep_origin     SV40 ori: SV40 origin of replication
   2020..2616    +  CDS            PuroR (fragment): puromycin N-acetyltransferase; pac from Streptomyces; confers resistance to puromycin
   2665..2782    +  misc_feature   cPPT/CTS: central polypurine tract and central termination sequence of HIV-1
   2847..2913    +  CDS            small t antigen (fragment): SV40 (simian virus 40) small t antigen
   2920..4098    +  promoter       EF-1α promoter: strong constitutive promoter for human elongation factor EF-1α
   4115..4810    +  CDS            ZNF264 (fragment): ZN264_HUMAN - Also known as KIAA0412. Experimental evidence at protein level: Swiss-Prot protein existence level 1. May be involved in transcriptional regulation. From Homo sapiens (Human).
   5843..5995    +  CDS            ZNF264 (fragment): ZN264_HUMAN - Also known as KIAA0412. Experimental evidence at protein level: Swiss-Prot protein existence level 1. May be involved in transcriptional regulation. From Homo sapiens (Human).
   6011..6064    +  promoter       U6 promoter (fragment): RNA polymerase III promoter for human U6 snRNA
   6106..6694    +  misc_feature   WPRE: woodchuck hepatitis virus posttranscriptional regulatory element
   6745..6764    +  misc_feature   cPPT/CTS (fragment): central polypurine tract and central termination sequence of HIV-1
   6766..6999    +  LTR            3' LTR (ΔU3): self-inactivating 3' long terminal repeat (LTR) from HIV-1
   7077..7198    +  polyA_signal   SV40 poly(A) signal: SV40 polyadenylation signal
   7238..7373    +  rep_origin     SV40 ori: SV40 origin of replication
   7394..7412    -  promoter       T7 promoter: promoter for bacteriophage T7 RNA polymerase
   7420..7575    +  CDS            lacZα (fragment): LacZα fragment of β-galactosidase; lacZ fragment
   7580..8008    +  rep_origin     f1 ori (sequence partly withheld): f1 bacteriophage origin of replication; arrow indicates direction of (+) strand synthesis
   8061..8165    +  promoter       AmpR promoter: bla
   8166..9026    +  CDS            AmpR: β-lactamase; bla; confers resistance to ampicillin, carbenicillin, and related antibiotics
   9197..9785    +  rep_origin     ori: high-copy-number ColE1/pMB1/pBR322/pUC origin of replication
   9968..10060   +  CDS            lacI (fragment): lac repressor; lacI; The lac repressor binds to the lac operator to inhibit transcription in E. coli. This inhibition can be relieved by adding lactose or isopropyl-β-D-thiogalactopyranoside (IPTG).
  10073..10094   +  protein_bind   CAP binding site: CAP binding activates transcription in the presence of cAMP. E. coli catabolite activator protein
  10109..10139   +  promoter       lac promoter: promoter for the E. coli lac operon
  10147..10163   +  protein_bind   lac operator: The lac repressor binds to the lac operator to inhibit transcription in E. coli. This inhibition can be relieved by adding lactose or isopropyl-β-D-thiogalactopyranoside (IPTG). lac repressor encoded by lacI
  10208..10226   +  promoter       T3 promoter: promoter for bacteriophage T3 RNA polymerase
>Addgene plasmid #142071 | TFORF2407 | addgene full sequence | sequence record 395691 | Addgene NGS Result
TTAATGTAGTCTTATGCAATACTCTTGTAGTCTTGCAACATGGTAACGATGAGTTAGCAACATGCCTTAC
AAGGAGAGAAAAAGCACCGTGCATGCCGATTGGTGGAAGTAAGGTGGTACGATCGTGCCTTATTAGGAAG
GCAACAGACGGGTCTGACATGGATTGGACGAACCACTGAATTGCCGCATTGCAGAGATATTGTATTTAAG
TGCCTAGCTCGATACATAAACGGGTCTCTCTGGTTAGACCAGATCTGAGCCTGGGAGCTCTCTGGCTAAC
TAGGGAACCCACTGCTTAAGCCTCAATAAAGCTTGCCTTGAGTGCTTCAAGTAGTGTGTGCCCGTCTGTT
GTGTGACTCTGGTAACTAGAGATCCCTCAGACCCTTTTAGTCAGTGTGGAAAATCTCTAGCAGTGGCGCC
CGAACAGGGACTTGAAAGCGAAAGGGAAACCAGAGGAGCTCTCTCGACGCAGGACTCGGCTTGCTGAAGC
GCGCACGGCAAGAGGCGAGGGGCGGCGACTGGTGAGTACGCCAAAAATTTTGACTAGCGGAGGCTAGAAG
GAGAGAGATGGGTGCGAGAGCGTCAGTATTAAGCGGGGGAGAATTAGATCGCGATGGGAAAAAATTCGGT
TAAGGCCAGGGGGAAAGAAAAAATATAAATTAAAACATATAGTATGGGCAAGCAGGGAGCTAGAACGATT
CGCAGTTAATCCTGGCCTGTTAGAAACATCAGAAGGCTGTAGACAAATACTGGGACAGCTACAACCATCC
CTTCAGACAGGATCAGAAGAACTTAGATCATTATATAATACAGTAGCAACCCTCTATTGTGTGCATCAAA
GGATAGAGATAAAAGACACCAAGGAAGCTTTAGACAAGATAGAGGAAGAGCAAAACAAAAGTAAGACCAC
CGCACAGCAAGCGGCCGCTGATCTTCAGACCTGGAGGAGGAGATATGAGGGACAATTGGAGAAGTGAATT
ATATAAATATAAAGTAGTAAAAATTGAACCATTAGGAGTAGCACCCACCAAGGCAAAGAGAAGAGTGGTG
CAGAGAGAAAAAAGAGCAGTGGGAATAGGAGCTTTGTTCCTTGGGTTCTTGGGAGCAGCAGGAAGCACTA
TGGGCGCAGCGTCAATGACGCTGACGGTACAGGCCAGACAATTATTGTCTGGTATAGTGCAGCAGCAGAA
CAATTTGCTGAGGGCTATTGAGGCGCAACAGCATCTGTTGCAACTCACAGTCTGGGGCATCAAGCAGCTC
CAGGCAAGAATCCTGGCTGTGGAAAGATACCTAAAGGATCAACAGCTCCTGGGGATTTGGGGTTGCTCTG
GAAAACTCATTTGCACCACTGCTGTGCCTTGGAATGCTAGTTGGAGTAATAAATCTCTGGAACAGATTTG
GAATCACACGACCTGGATGGAGTGGGACAGAGAAATTAACAATTACACAAGCTTAATACACTCCTTAATT
GAAGAATCGCAAAACCAGCAAGAAAAGAATGAACAAGAATTATTGGAATTAGATAAATGGGCAAGTTTGT
GGAATTGGTTTAACATAACAAATTGGCTGTGGTATATAAAATTATTCATAATGATAGTAGGAGGCTTGGT
AGGTTTAAGAATAGTTTTTGCTGTACTTTCTATAGTGAATAGAGTTAGGCAGGGATATTCACCATTATCG
TTTCAGACCCACCTCCCAACCCCGAGGGGACCCATGCATTGCATCTCAATTAGTCAGCAACCAGGTGTGG
AAAGTCCCCAGGCTCCCCAGCAGGCAGAAGTATGCAAAGCATGCGTCTCAATTAGTCAGCAACCATAGTC
CCGCCCCTAACTCCGCCCATCCCGCCCCTAACTCCGCCCAGTTCCGCCCATTCTCCGCCCCATGGCTGAC
TAATTTTTTTTATTTATGCAGAGGCCGAGGCCGCCTCGGCCTCTGAGCTATTCCAGAAGTAGTGAGGAGG
CTTTTTTGGAGGCCTAGGCTTTTGCAAAAAGCTTTCTAGAGGTACCACCGGAGCTTACCATGACCGAGTA
CAAGCCCACGGTGCGCCTCGCCACCCGCGACGACGTCCCCAGGGCCGTACGCACCCTCGCCGCCGCGTTC
GCCGACTACCCCGCCACGCGCCACACCGTCGATCCGGACCGCCACATCGAGCGGGTCACCGAGCTGCAAG
AACTCTTCCTCACGCGCGTCGGGCTCGACATCGGCAAGGTGTGGGTCGCGGACGACGGCGCCGCCGTGGC
GGTCTGGACCACGCCGGAGAGCGTCGAAGCGGGGGCGGTGTTCGCCGAGATCGGCCCGCGCATGGCCGAG
TTGAGCGGTTCCCGGCTGGCCGCGCAGCAACAGATGGAAGGCCTCCTGGCGCCGCACCGGCCCAAGGAGC
CCGCGTGGTTCCTGGCCACCGTCGGCGTCTCGCCCGACCACCAGGGCAAGGGTCTGGGCAGCGCCGTCGT
GCTCCCCGGAGTGGAGGCGGCCGAGCGCGCCGGGGTGCCCGCCTTCCTGGAGACCTCCGCGCCCCGCAAC
CTCCCCTTCTACGAGCGGCTCGGCTTCACCGTCACCGCCGACGTCGAGGTGCCCGAAGGACCGCGCACCT
GGTGCATGACCCGCAAGCCCGGTGCCAGTTAACGAATTCTAGATCTTGAGACAAATGGCAGTATTCATCC
ACAATTTTAAAAGAAAAGGGGGGATTGGGGGGTACAGTGCAGGGGAAAGAATAGTAGACATAATAGCAAC
AGACATACAAACTAAAGAATTACAAAAACAAATTACAAAAATTCAAAATTTTCGGGTTTATTACAGGGAC
AGCAGAGATCCACTTTGGCGCCGGCTCGAGGCCTGCAGGTGCAAAGATGGATAAAGTTTTAAACAGAGAG
GAATCTTTGCAGCTAATGGACCTTCTAGGTCTTGAAAGGAGTGGGAATTGGCTCCGGTGCCCGTCAGTGG
GCAGAGCGCACATCGCCCACAGTCCCCGAGAAGTTGGGGGGAGGGGTCGGCAATTGAACCGGTGCCTAGA
GAAGGTGGCGCGGGGTAAACTGGGAAAGTGATGTCGTGTACTGGCTCCGCCTTTTTCCCGAGGGTGGGGG
AGAACCGTATATAAGTGCAGTAGTCGCCGTGAACGTTCTTTTTCGCAACGGGTTTGCCGCCAGAACACAG
GTAAGTGCCGTGTGTGGTTCCCGCGGGCCTGGCCTCTTTACGGGTTATGGCCCTTGCGTGCCTTGAATTA
CTTCCACCTGGCTGCAGTACGTGATTCTTGATCCCGAGCTTCGGGTTGGAAGTGGGTGGGAGAGTTCGAG
GCCTTGCGCTTAAGGAGCCCCTTCGCCTCGTGCTTGAGTTGAGGCCTGGCCTGGGCGCTGGGGCCGCCGC
GTGCGAATCTGGTGGCACCTTCGCGCCTGTCTCGCTGCTTTCGATAAGTCTCTAGCCATTTAAAATTTTT
GATGACCTGCTGCGACGCTTTTTTTCTGGCAAGATAGTCTTGTAAATGCGGGCCAAGATCTGCACACTGG
TATTTCGGTTTTTGGGGCCGCGGGCGGCGACGGGGCCCGTGCGTCCCAGCGCACATGTTCGGCGAGGCGG
GGCCTGCGAGCGCGGCCACCGAGAATCGGACGGGGGTAGTCTCAAGCTGGCCGGCCTGCTCTGGTGCCTG
GCCTCGCGCCGCCGTGTATCGCCCCGCCCTGGGCGGCAAGGCTGGCCCGGTCGGCACCAGTTGCGTGAGC
GGAAAGATGGCCGCTTCCCGGCCCTGCTGCAGGGAGCTCAAAATGGAGGACGCGGCGCTCGGGAGAGCGG
GCGGGTGAGTCACCCACACAAAGGAAAAGGGCCTTTCCGTCCTCAGCCGTCGCTTCATGTGACTCCACGG
AGTACCGGGCGCCGTCCAGGCACCTCGATTAGTTCTCGAGCTTTTGGAGTACGTCGTCTTTAGGTTGGGG
GGAGGGGTTTTATGCGATGGAGTTTCCCCACACTGAGTGGGTGGAGACTGAAGTTAGGCCAGCTTGGCAC
TTGATGTAATTCTCCTTGGAATTTGCCCTTTTTGAGTTTGGATCTTGGTTCATTCTCAAGCCTCAGACAG
TGGTTCAAAGTTTTTTTCTTCCATTTCAGGTGTCGTGAGGCTAGCACCGCCACCATGGCGGCAGCGGTGC
TGACGGACCGGGCCCAGGTGTCTGTGACCTTTGATGATGTGGCTGTGACTTTCACCAAGGAGGAGTGGGG
GCAGCTGGACCTAGCTCAGCGGACCCTGTACCAGGAGGTGATGCTGGAAAACTGTGGGCTCCTGGTGTCT
CTGGGGTGTCCTGTTCCCAAAGCTGAGCTGATCTGCCACCTAGAGCATGGGCAGGAGCCATGGACCAGGA
AGGAAGACCTCTCCCAAGACACCTGTCCAGGCGACAAAGGAAAACCTAAGACCACAGAACCTACCACTTG
TGAGCCAGCCTTGTCAGAGGGAATCTCACTTCAGGGACAAGTGACACAAGGAAACTCAGTGGACTCACAG
TTGGGGCAAGCCGAGGATCAGGATGGGCTATCAGAAATGCAGGAAGGACACTTCAGACCAGGAATAGATC
CCCAGGAGAAGTCTCCTGGGAAGATGAGCCCTGAATGTGATGGTTTAGGGACAGCTGATGGTGTGTGTTC
AAGGATTGGACAGGAGCAAGTCTCTCCAGGAGATAGAGTCCGTAGCCATAACTCATGTGAGTCAGGTAAA
GATCCCATGATTCAGGAAGAGGAAAATAACTTTAAATGCAGTGAATGTGGAAAAGTATTTAACAAGAAAC
ACCTCCTTGCTGGACATGAGAAAATTCACTCTGGAGTTAAGCCCTATGAATGCACAGAATGTGGGAAAAC
CTTTATTAAGAGCACACATCTCCTGCAACATCACATGATCCACACTGGGGAGAGGCCCTATGAGTGCATG
GAGTGTGGAAAGGCCTTCAACCGCAAGTCATACCTTACCCAGCACCAGCGGATTCACAGTGGAGAGAAGC
CTTACAAGTGCAATGAATGCGGAAAGGCCTTCACCCACCGCTCCAATTTTGTCTTGCATAACAGGAGACA
CACTGGAGAAAAATCCTTTGTGTGCACAGAATGTGGCCAAGTCTTTCGACATAGGCCAGGCTTTCTCCGG
CACTATGTTGTCCACAGTGGTGAGAATCCCTATGAGTGCTTGGAGTGTGGCAAGGTCTTCAAACACAGGT
CATATCTCATGTGGCACCAGCAGACTCATACCGGGGAGAAGCCCTATGAGTGCAGTGAATGTGGGAAGGT
CTTCTTGGAGAGTGCAGCCCTGATTCACCACTATGTCATCCACACTGGAGAGAAGCCCTTTGAGTGCCTC
GAGTGTGGGAAGGCTTTCAACCACCGATCCTACCTCAAGAGGCACCAGCGGATTCACACTGGGGAGAAGC
CCTTCGTGTGCAGTGAATGTGGAAAGGCCTTCACCCACTGCTCTACTTTTATCTTGCATAAAAGGGCCCA
CACTGGAGAAAAGCCTTTCGAGTGCAAAGAGTGTGGGAAAGCCTTTAGCAATCGGAAGGACCTCATTCGC
CACTTCAGCATCCACACTGGAGAGAAGCCCTATGAGTGCGTGGAGTGTGGAAAGGCCTTCACCCGCATGT
CGGGCCTCACGAGGCACAAGCGGATTCATAGTGGAGAGAAGCCCTATGAATGTGTTGAGTGTGGGAAATC
GTTTTGCTGGAGCACAAACCTCATTCGACATGCCATTATCCACACTGGAGAGAAGCCCTATAAATGTAGT
GAATGTGGAAAGGCCTTCAGTCGCAGCTCGTCCCTCACTCAGCATCAAAGGATGCATACTGGGAAAAATC
CCATCAGTGTAACAGATGTGGGAAGACCTTTTACAAGTGGACAAACCTCAGTTACCCTTCGAGAACTTCT
TTTAGGGAAGGACTTTTTGAATGTAACCACTGAGGCAAATATTTTGCCAGAGGAAACATCTTCCTCTGCA
TCTGATCAACCATACCAAAGAGAAACCCCACAAGTGTCTTCACTGTAGTAATGAACTAGTCCGTAACTTG
AAAGTATTTCGATTTCTTGGCTTTATATATCTTGTGGAAAGGACGACGCCTTTAGCACTCCTCTCCGCCT
ACGCGTTAAGTCGACAATCAACCTCTGGATTACAAAATTTGTGAAAGATTGACTGGTATTCTTAACTATG
TTGCTCCTTTTACGCTATGTGGATACGCTGCTTTAATGCCTTTGTATCATGCTATTGCTTCCCGTATGGC
TTTCATTTTCTCCTCCTTGTATAAATCCTGGTTGCTGTCTCTTTATGAGGAGTTGTGGCCCGTTGTCAGG
CAACGTGGCGTGGTGTGCACTGTGTTTGCTGACGCAACCCCCACTGGTTGGGGCATTGCCACCACCTGTC
AGCTCCTTTCCGGGACTTTCGCTTTCCCCCTCCCTATTGCCACGGCGGAACTCATCGCCGCCTGCCTTGC
CCGCTGCTGGACAGGGGCTCGGCTGTTGGGCACTGACAATTCCGTGGTGTTGTCGGGGAAATCATCGTCC
TTTCCTTGGCTGCTCGCCTGTGTTGCCACCTGGATTCTGCGCGGGACGTCCTTCTGCTACGTCCCTTCGG
CCCTCAATCCAGCGGACCTTCCTTCCCGCGGCCTGCTGCCGGCTCTGCGGCCTCTTCCGCGTCTTCGCCT
TCGCCCTCAGACGAGTCGGATCTCCCTTTGGGCCGCCTCCCCGCGTCGACTTTAAGACCAATGACTTACA
AGGCAGCTGTAGATCTTAGCCACTTTTTAAAAGAAAAGGGGGGACTGGAAGGGCTAATTCACTCCCAACG
AAGACAAGATCTGCTTTTTGCTTGTACTGGGTCTCTCTGGTTAGACCAGATCTGAGCCTGGGAGCTCTCT
GGCTAACTAGGGAACCCACTGCTTAAGCCTCAATAAAGCTTGCCTTGAGTGCTTCAAGTAGTGTGTGCCC
GTCTGTTGTGTGACTCTGGTAACTAGAGATCCCTCAGACCCTTTTAGTCAGTGTGGAAAATCTCTAGCAG
TACGTATAGTAGTTCATGTCATCTTATTATTCAGTATTTATAACTTGCAAAGAAATGAATATCAGAGAGT
GAGAGGAACTTGTTTATTGCAGCTTATAATGGTTACAAATAAAGCAATAGCATCACAAATTTCACAAATA
AAGCATTTTTTTCACTGCATTCTAGTTGTGGTTTGTCCAAACTCATCAATGTATCTTATCATGTCTGGCT
CTAGCTATCCCGCCCCTAACTCCGCCCATCCCGCCCCTAACTCCGCCCAGTTCCGCCCATTCTCCGCCCC
ATGGCTGACTAATTTTTTTTATTTATGCAGAGGCCGAGGCCGCCTCGGCCTCTGAGCTATTCCAGAAGTA
GTGAGGAGGCTTTTTTGGAGGCCTAGGGACGTACCCAATTCGCCCTATAGTGAGTCGTATTACGCGCGCT
CACTGGCCGTCGTTTTACAACGTCGTGACTGGGAAAACCCTGGCGTTACCCAACTTAATCGCCTTGCAGC
ACATCCCCCTTTCGCCAGCTGGCGTAATAGCGAAGAGGCCCGCACCGATCGCCCTTCCCAACAGTTGCGC
AGCCTGAATGGCGAATGGG
[124 nt withheld, positions 7580-7703]
C
[91 nt withheld, positions 7705-7795]
A
[49 nt withheld, positions 7797-7845]
CCTTTGACGTTGGAGTCCACGTTCTTT
[37 nt withheld, positions 7873-7909]
ACCCTATCTCGGTCTATTCTTTTGATTTATAAGGGATTTTGCCGATTTCGGCCTATTGGTTAAAAAATGA
GCTGATTTAACAAAAATTTAACGCGAATTTTAACAAAATATTAACGCTTACAATTTAGGTGGCACTTTTC
GGGGAAATGTGCGCGGAACCCCTATTTGTTTATTTTTCTAAATACATTCAAATATGTATCCGCTCATGAG
ACAATAACCCTGATAAATGCTTCAATAATATTGAAAAAGGAAGAGTATGAGTATTCAACATTTCCGTGTC
GCCCTTATTCCCTTTTTTGCGGCATTTTGCCTTCCTGTTTTTGCTCACCCAGAAACGCTGGTGAAAGTAA
AAGATGCTGAAGATCAGTTGGGTGCACGAGTGGGTTACATCGAACTGGATCTCAACAGCGGTAAGATCCT
TGAGAGTTTTCGCCCCGAAGAACGTTTTCCAATGATGAGCACTTTTAAAGTTCTGCTATGTGGCGCGGTA
TTATCCCGTATTGACGCCGGGCAAGAGCAACTCGGTCGCCGCATACACTATTCTCAGAATGACTTGGTTG
AGTACTCACCAGTCACAGAAAAGCATCTTACGGATGGCATGACAGTAAGAGAATTATGCAGTGCTGCCAT
AACCATGAGTGATAACACTGCGGCCAACTTACTTCTGACAACGATCGGAGGACCGAAGGAGCTAACCGCT
TTTTTGCACAACATGGGGGATCATGTAACTCGCCTTGATCGTTGGGAACCGGAGCTGAATGAAGCCATAC
CAAACGACGAGCGTGACACCACGATGCCTGTAGCAATGGCAACAACGTTGCGCAAACTATTAACTGGCGA
ACTACTTACTCTAGCTTCCCGGCAACAATTAATAGACTGGATGGAGGCGGATAAAGTTGCAGGACCACTT
CTGCGCTCGGCCCTTCCGGCTGGCTGGTTTATTGCTGATAAATCTGGAGCCGGTGAGCGTGGGTCTCGCG
GTATCATTGCAGCACTGGGGCCAGATGGTAAGCCCTCCCGTATCGTAGTTATCTACACGACGGGGAGTCA
GGCAACTATGGATGAACGAAATAGACAGATCGCTGAGATAGGTGCCTCACTGATTAAGCATTGGTAACTG
TCAGACCAAGTTTACTCATATATACTTTAGATTGATTTAAAACTTCATTTTTAATTTAAAAGGATCTAGG
TGAAGATCCTTTTTGATAATCTCATGACCAAAATCCCTTAACGTGAGTTTTCGTTCCACTGAGCGTCAGA
CCCCGTAGAAAAGATCAAAGGATCTTCTTGAGATCCTTTTTTTCTGCGCGTAATCTGCTGCTTGCAAACA
AAAAAACCACCGCTACCAGCGGTGGTTTGTTTGCCGGATCAAGAGCTACCAACTCTTTTTCCGAAGGTAA
CTGGCTTCAGCAGAGCGCAGATACCAAATACTGTTCTTCTAGTGTAGCCGTAGTTAGGCCACCACTTCAA
GAACTCTGTAGCACCGCCTACATACCTCGCTCTGCTAATCCTGTTACCAGTGGCTGCTGCCAGTGGCGAT
AAGTCGTGTCTTACCGGGTTGGACTCAAGACGATAGTTACCGGATAAGGCGCAGCGGTCGGGCTGAACGG
GGGGTTCGTGCACACAGCCCAGCTTGGAGCGAACGACCTACACCGAACTGAGATACCTACAGCGTGAGCT
ATGAGAAAGCGCCACGCTTCCCGAAGGGAGAAAGGCGGACAGGTATCCGGTAAGCGGCAGGGTCGGAACA
GGAGAGCGCACGAGGGAGCTTCCAGGGGGAAACGCCTGGTATCTTTATAGTCCTGTCGGGTTTCGCCACC
TCTGACTTGAGCGTCGATTTTTGTGATGCTCGTCAGGGGGGCGGAGCCTATGGAAAAACGCCAGCAACGC
GGCCTTTTTACGGTTCCTGGCCTTTTGCTGGCCTTTTGCTCACATGTTCTTTCCTGCGTTATCCCCTGAT
TCTGTGGATAACCGTATTACCGCCTTTGAGTGAGCTGATACCGCTCGCCGCAGCCGAACGACCGAGCGCA
GCGAGTCAGTGAGCGAGGAAGCGGAAGAGCGCCCAATACGCAAACCGCCTCTCCCCGCGCGTTGGCCGAT
TCATTAATGCAGCTGGCACGACAGGTTTCCCGACTGGAAAGCGGGCAGTGAGCGCAACGCAATTAATGTG
AGTTAGCTCACTCATTAGGCACCCCAGGCTTTACACTTTATGCTTCCGGCTCGTATGTTGTGTGGAATTG
TGAGCGGATAACAATTTCACACAGGAAACAGCTATGACCATGATTACGCCAAGCGCGCAATTAACCCTCA
CTAAAGGGAACAAAAGCTGGAGCTGCAAGC
