>Addgene plasmid #142071 | TFORF2407 | depositor partial sequence | sequence record 278350 | Insert
ACCGCCACCATGGCGGCAGCGGTGCTGACGGACCGGGCCCAGGTGTCTGTGACCTTTGATGATGTGGCTG
TGACTTTCACCAAGGAGGAGTGGGGGCAGCTGGACCTAGCTCAGCGGACCCTGTACCAGGAGGTGATGCT
GGAAAACTGTGGGCTCCTGGTGTCTCTGGGGTGTCCTGTTCCCAAAGCTGAGCTGATCTGCCACCTAGAG
CATGGGCAGGAGCCATGGACCAGGAAGGAAGACCTCTCCCAAGACACCTGTCCAGGCGACAAAGGAAAAC
CTAAGACCACAGAACCTACCACTTGTGAGCCAGCCTTGTCAGAGGGAATCTCACTTCAGGGACAAGTGAC
ACAAGGAAACTCAGTGGACTCACAGTTGGGGCAAGCCGAGGATCAGGATGGGCTATCAGAAATGCAGGAA
GGACACTTCAGACCAGGAATAGATCCCCAGGAGAAGTCTCCTGGGAAGATGAGCCCTGAATGTGATGGTT
TAGGGACAGCTGATGGTGTGTGTTCAAGGATTGGACAGGAGCAAGTCTCTCCAGGAGATAGAGTCCGTAG
CCATAACTCATGTGAGTCAGGTAAAGATCCCATGATTCAGGAAGAGGAAAATAACTTTAAATGCAGTGAA
TGTGGAAAAGTATTTAACAAGAAACACCTCCTTGCTGGACATGAGAAAATTCACTCTGGAGTTAAGCCCT
ATGAATGCACAGAATGTGGGAAAACCTTTATTAAGAGCACACATCTCCTGCAACATCACATGATCCACAC
TGGGGAGAGGCCCTATGAGTGCATGGAGTGTGGAAAGGCCTTCAACCGCAAGTCATACCTTACCCAGCAC
CAGCGGATTCACAGTGGAGAGAAGCCTTACAAGTGCAATGAATGCGGAAAGGCCTTCACCCACCGCTCCA
ATTTTGTCTTGCATAACAGGAGACACACTGGAGAAAAATCCTTTGTGTGCACAGAATGTGGCCAAGTCTT
TCGACATAGGCCAGGCTTTCTCCGGCACTATGTTGTCCACAGTGGTGAGAATCCCTATGAGTGCTTGGAG
TGTGGCAAGGTCTTCAAACACAGGTCATATCTCATGTGGCACCAGCAGACTCATACCGGGGAGAAGCCCT
ATGAGTGCAGTGAATGTGGGAAGGTCTTCTTGGAGAGTGCAGCCCTGATTCACCACTATGTCATCCACAC
TGGAGAGAAGCCCTTTGAGTGCCTCGAGTGTGGGAAGGCTTTCAACCACCGATCCTACCTCAAGAGGCAC
CAGCGGATTCACACTGGGGAGAAGCCCTTCGTGTGCAGTGAATGTGGAAAGGCCTTCACCCACTGCTCTA
CTTTTATCTTGCATAAAAGGGCCCACACTGGAGAAAAGCCTTTCGAGTGCAAAGAGTGTGGGAAAGCCTT
TAGCAATCGGAAGGACCTCATTCGCCACTTCAGCATCCACACTGGAGAGAAGCCCTATGAGTGCGTGGAG
TGTGGAAAGGCCTTCACCCGCATGTCGGGCCTCACGAGGCACAAGCGGATTCATAGTGGAGAGAAGCCCT
ATGAATGTGTTGAGTGTGGGAAATCGTTTTGCTGGAGCACAAACCTCATTCGACATGCCATTATCCACAC
TGGAGAGAAGCCCTATAAATGTAGTGAATGTGGAAAGGCCTTCAGTCGCAGCTCGTCCCTCACTCAGCAT
CAAAGGATGCATACTGGGAAAAATCCCATCAGTGTAACAGATGTGGGAAGACCTTTTACAAGTGGACAAA
CCTCAGTTACCCTTCGAGAACTTCTTTTAGGGAAGGACTTTTTGAATGTAACCACTGAGGCAAATATTTT
GCCAGAGGAAACATCTTCCTCTGCATCTGATCAACCATACCAAAGAGAAACCCCACAAGTGTCTTCACTG
TAGTAATGAACTAGTCCGTAACTTGAAAGTATTTCGATTTCTTGGCTTTATATATCTTGTGGAAAGGACG
ACGCCTTTAGCACTCCTCTCCGCCT
