>Addgene plasmid #142071 | TFORF2407 | depositor partial sequence | sequence record 278351 | Barcode
CGCCTTTAGCACTCCTCTCCGCCT
